Addgene plasmid #212962: pLKO5.U6.DR130(CasRX)_Non-targeting sgRNA.EFS.tRFP657
Purpose: Lentiviral plasmid for the measurement of RfxCas13d (CasRx) nuclease activity. As a marker, the plasmid also encodes the tRFP657 fluorescence protein.
Depositing lab: Roland Rad. Depositing organization: Klinikum der Technischen Universität München (TUM Klinikum). Publication: Genome-scale pan-cancer interrogation of lncRNA dependencies using CasRx. Montero JJ, Trozzo R, Sugden M, Ollinger R, Belka A, Zhigalova E, Waetzig P, Engleitner T, Schmidt-Supprian M, Saur D, Rad R. Nat Methods. 2024 Feb 26. doi: 10.1038/s41592-024-02190-0. PubMed 38409225.
Backbone
  Vector backbone: pLKO.005
  Total vector size (bp): 7361
  Vector type: Mammalian Expression, Lentiviral, CRISPR
  Selectable markers: TagRFP657
Growth in bacteria
  Bacterial resistance: Ampicillin, 100 μg/mL
  Growth temperature: 30°C
  Growth strain: NEB Stable
  Copy number: High Copy
Gene/Insert
  Gene/Insert name: DR1_CasRx_non-targeting spacer
  Promoter: U6
  Tag / fusion protein: TagRFP657
  Cloning method: Restriction Enzyme; 5′ cloning site BsmBI (destroyed during cloning); 3′ cloning site BsmBI (destroyed during cloning)
  Sequencing primers: 5′ ACGATACAAGGCTGTTAGAGAG; 3′ N/A
Terms and licenses: Academic/Nonprofit Terms; Industry Terms: Not Available to Industry
How to cite: pLKO5.U6.DR130(CasRX)_Non-targeting sgRNA.EFS.tRFP657 was a gift from Roland Rad (Addgene plasmid # 212962 ; http://n2t.net/addgene:212962 ; RRID:Addgene_212962)
