[The description below was written by a language model from this plasmid's Addgene catalogue record and pLannotate feature annotations shown in this document.]
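Description:
pLKO5.U6.DR130(CasRX)_Non-targeting sgRNA.EFS.tRFP657 is a 7,361 bp lentiviral CRISPR guide-RNA vector built on the pLKO.005 backbone for use in mammalian cells expressing RfxCas13d (CasRx). It is propagated in E. coli through a high-copy ColE1/pUC-type origin with ampicillin resistance (AmpR). The backbone also carries an f1 origin, an SV40 origin and poly(A) signal, and lac, T3 and T7 remnants from the cloning vector. The viral portion has a third-generation, self-inactivating layout. An RSV promoter drives a truncated HIV-1 5' LTR, followed by the Ψ packaging signal with a partial gag sequence, the Rev response element, a cPPT/CTS, and a ΔU3 3' LTR. Genomic RNA can therefore be packaged when helper functions are supplied in trans, while the integrated provirus lacks LTR promoter activity.

The payload consists of two expression units. A human U6 RNA polymerase III promoter transcribes a CasRx guide made of the processed 30-base RfxCas13d direct repeat followed by a non-targeting spacer, which was inserted through BsmBI sites that were destroyed during cloning. Downstream, the EF-1α core (EFS) promoter drives TagRFP657, a far-red monomeric fluorescent protein, with a WPRE to enhance transcript expression. No drug-selection marker for mammalian cells is annotated, so transduced cells are identified or sorted by far-red fluorescence.

The record describes the plasmid as part of an assay for measuring CasRx nuclease activity. With its non-targeting spacer, it presumably serves as the negative-control guide in that assay, although the record does not say this explicitly. It comes from work on genome-scale interrogation of lncRNA dependencies in cancer using CasRx.
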