Features (pLannotate 1.2.2; 27 found; start..end, strand, type, name):
      5..231     +  promoter       RSV promoter: Rous sarcoma virus enhancer/promoter
    232..412     +  LTR            5' LTR (truncated): truncated 5' long terminal repeat (LTR) from HIV-1
    459..584     +  misc_feature   HIV-1 Ψ: packaging signal of human immunodeficiency virus type 1
    568..931     +  CDS            HIV-1 gag (fragment): gag protein from human immunodeficiency virus 1; gag
   1077..1310    +  misc_feature   RRE: The Rev response element (RRE) of HIV-1 allows for Rev-dependent mRNA export from the nucleus to the cytoplasm.
   1687..1713    +  CDS            Rev (fragment): human immunodeficiency virus 1 (HIV-1) Rev protein; rev; enhances nuclear export of unspliced and incompletely spliced viral mRNAs
   1717..1957    +  promoter       U6 promoter: RNA polymerase III promoter for human U6 snRNA
   1968..1996    +  misc_RNA       RfxCas13d DR30: 5' processed 30-base direct repeat for an RfxCas13d gRNA (Konermann et al., 2018)
   2072..2189    +  misc_feature   cPPT/CTS: central polypurine tract and central termination sequence of HIV-1
   2258..2469    +  promoter       EF-1α core promoter: core promoter for human elongation factor EF-1α
   2495..3196    +  CDS            TagRFP657: far-red monomeric fluorescent protein with an emission peak at 657 nm (Morozova et al., 2010) derived from mKate
   3218..3806    +  misc_feature   WPRE: woodchuck hepatitis virus posttranscriptional regulatory element
   3857..3876    +  misc_feature   cPPT/CTS (fragment): central polypurine tract and central termination sequence of HIV-1
   3878..4111    +  LTR            3' LTR (ΔU3): self-inactivating 3' long terminal repeat (LTR) from HIV-1
   4189..4310    +  polyA_signal   SV40 poly(A) signal: SV40 polyadenylation signal
   4350..4485    +  rep_origin     SV40 ori: SV40 origin of replication
   4506..4524    -  promoter       T7 promoter: promoter for bacteriophage T7 RNA polymerase
   4532..4687    +  CDS            lacZα (fragment): LacZα fragment of β-galactosidase; lacZ fragment
   4692..5120    +  rep_origin     f1 ori (sequence partly withheld): f1 bacteriophage origin of replication; arrow indicates direction of (+) strand synthesis
   5173..5277    +  promoter       AmpR promoter: bla
   5278..6138    +  CDS            AmpR: β-lactamase; bla; confers resistance to ampicillin, carbenicillin, and related antibiotics
   6309..6897    +  rep_origin     ori: high-copy-number ColE1/pMB1/pBR322/pUC origin of replication
   7080..7172    +  CDS            lacI (fragment): lac repressor; lacI; The lac repressor binds to the lac operator to inhibit transcription in E. coli. This inhibition can be relieved by adding lactose or isopropyl-β-D-thiogalactopyranoside (IPTG).
   7185..7206    +  protein_bind   CAP binding site: CAP binding activates transcription in the presence of cAMP. E. coli catabolite activator protein
   7221..7251    +  promoter       lac promoter: promoter for the E. coli lac operon
   7259..7275    +  protein_bind   lac operator: The lac repressor binds to the lac operator to inhibit transcription in E. coli. This inhibition can be relieved by adding lactose or isopropyl-β-D-thiogalactopyranoside (IPTG). lac repressor encoded by lacI
   7320..7338    +  promoter       T3 promoter: promoter for bacteriophage T3 RNA polymerase
>Addgene plasmid #212962 | pLKO5.U6.DR130(CasRX)_Non-targeting sgRNA.EFS.tRFP657 | addgene full sequence | sequence record 422485 | Addgene NGS Result
TTAATGTAGTCTTATGCAATACTCTTGTAGTCTTGCAACATGGTAACGATGAGTTAGCAACATGCCTTAC
AAGGAGAGAAAAAGCACCGTGCATGCCGATTGGTGGAAGTAAGGTGGTACGATCGTGCCTTATTAGGAAG
GCAACAGACGGGTCTGACATGGATTGGACGAACCACTGAATTGCCGCATTGCAGAGATATTGTATTTAAG
TGCCTAGCTCGATACATAAACGGGTCTCTCTGGTTAGACCAGATCTGAGCCTGGGAGCTCTCTGGCTAAC
TAGGGAACCCACTGCTTAAGCCTCAATAAAGCTTGCCTTGAGTGCTTCAAGTAGTGTGTGCCCGTCTGTT
GTGTGACTCTGGTAACTAGAGATCCCTCAGACCCTTTTAGTCAGTGTGGAAAATCTCTAGCAGTGGCGCC
CGAACAGGGACTTGAAAGCGAAAGGGAAACCAGAGGAGCTCTCTCGACGCAGGACTCGGCTTGCTGAAGC
GCGCACGGCAAGAGGCGAGGGGCGGCGACTGGTGAGTACGCCAAAAATTTTGACTAGCGGAGGCTAGAAG
GAGAGAGATGGGTGCGAGAGCGTCAGTATTAAGCGGGGGAGAATTAGATCGCGATGGGAAAAAATTCGGT
TAAGGCCAGGGGGAAAGAAAAAATATAAATTAAAACATATAGTATGGGCAAGCAGGGAGCTAGAACGATT
CGCAGTTAATCCTGGCCTGTTAGAAACATCAGAAGGCTGTAGACAAATACTGGGACAGCTACAACCATCC
CTTCAGACAGGATCAGAAGAACTTAGATCATTATATAATACAGTAGCAACCCTCTATTGTGTGCATCAAA
GGATAGAGATAAAAGACACCAAGGAAGCTTTAGACAAGATAGAGGAAGAGCAAAACAAAAGTAAGACCAC
CGCACAGCAAGCGGCCGCTGATCTTCAGACCTGGAGGAGGAGATATGAGGGACAATTGGAGAAGTGAATT
ATATAAATATAAAGTAGTAAAAATTGAACCATTAGGAGTAGCACCCACCAAGGCAAAGAGAAGAGTGGTG
CAGAGAGAAAAAAGAGCAGTGGGAATAGGAGCTTTGTTCCTTGGGTTCTTGGGAGCAGCAGGAAGCACTA
TGGGCGCAGCGTCAATGACGCTGACGGTACAGGCCAGACAATTATTGTCTGGTATAGTGCAGCAGCAGAA
CAATTTGCTGAGGGCTATTGAGGCGCAACAGCATCTGTTGCAACTCACAGTCTGGGGCATCAAGCAGCTC
CAGGCAAGAATCCTGGCTGTGGAAAGATACCTAAAGGATCAACAGCTCCTGGGGATTTGGGGTTGCTCTG
GAAAACTCATTTGCACCACTGCTGTGCCTTGGAATGCTAGTTGGAGTAATAAATCTCTGGAACAGATTTG
GAATCACACGACCTGGATGGAGTGGGACAGAGAAATTAACAATTACACAAGCTTAATACACTCCTTAATT
GAAGAATCGCAAAACCAGCAAGAAAAGAATGAACAAGAATTATTGGAATTAGATAAATGGGCAAGTTTGT
GGAATTGGTTTAACATAACAAATTGGCTGTGGTATATAAAATTATTCATAATGATAGTAGGAGGCTTGGT
AGGTTTAAGAATAGTTTTTGCTGTACTTTCTATAGTGAATAGAGTTAGGCAGGGATATTCACCATTATCG
TTTCAGACCCACCTCCCAACCCCGAGGGGACCCAGAGAGGGCCTATTTCCCATGATTCCTTCATATTTGC
ATATACGATACAAGGCTGTTAGAGAGATAATTAGAATTAATTTGACTGTAAACACAAAGATATTAGTACA
AAATACGTGACGTAGAAAGTAATAATTTCTTGGGTAGTTTGCAGTTTTAAAATTATGTTTTAAAATGGAC
TATCATATGCTTACCGTAACTTGAAAGTATTTCGATTTCTTGGCTTTATATATCTTGTGGAAAGGACGAA
ACACCGTACCCCTACCAACTGGTCGGGGTTTGAAACGGTAATGCCTGGCTTGTCGACGCATAGTCTTTTT
TAATTCTAGATCTTGAGACAAATGGCAGTATTCATCCACAATTTTAAAAGAAAAGGGGGGATTGGGGGGT
ACAGTGCAGGGGAAAGAATAGTAGACATAATAGCAACAGACATACAAACTAAAGAATTACAAAAACAAAT
TACAAAAATTCAAAATTTTCGGGTTTATTACAGGGACAGCAGAGATCCACTTTGGCGCCGGCTCGAGTGG
CTCCGGTGCCCGTCAGTGGGCAGAGCGCACATCGCCCACAGTCCCCGAGAAGTTGGGGGGAGGGGTCGGC
AATTGAACCGGTGCCTAGAGAAGGTGGCGCGGGGTAAACTGGGAAAGTGATGTCGTGTACTGGCTCCGCC
TTTTTCCCGAGGGTGGGGGAGAACCGTATATAAGTGCAGTAGTCGCCGTGAACGTTCTTTTTCGCAACGG
GTTTGCCGCCAGAACACAGGTGTCGTGACGCGGGATCTGCCACCATGAGCGAGCTGATCACCGAGAACAT
GCACATGAAGCTGTACATGGAGGGCACCGTGAACAACCACCACTTCAAGTGCACATCCGAGGGCGAAGGC
AAGCCCTACGAGGGCACCCAGACCCAGAGAATCAAGGTGGTCGAGGGCGGCCCTCTCCCCTTCGCCTTCG
ACATCCTGGCTACCAGCTTCATGTACGGCAGTCACACCTTCATCAACCACACCCAGGGCATCCCCGACTT
CTGGAAGCAGTCCTTCCCTGAGGGCTTCACATGGGAGAGAGTCACCACATACGAAGACGGGGGCGTGCTG
ACCGCTACCCAGGACACCAGCCTCCAGGACGGCTGCCTCATCTACAACGTCAAGATCAGAGGGGTGAACT
TCCCATCCAACGGCCCTGTGATGCAGAAGAAAACACTCGGCTGGGAGGCCCACACCGAGATGCTGTACCC
CGCTGACGGCGGCCTGGAAGGCAGAACCGCGCTGGCCCTGAAGCTCGTGGGCGGGGGCCACCTGATCTGC
AACTTCAAGACCACATACAGATCCAAGAAACCCGCTAAGAACCTCAAGATGCCCGGCGTCTACTATGTGG
ACTACAGACTGGAAAGAATCAAGGAGGCCGACAAAGAGACCTACGTCGAGCAGCACGAGGTGGCTGTGGC
CAGATACTGCGACCTCCCTAGCAAACTGGGGCACAAGCTTAATTAAGGTACCACGCGTTAAGTCGACAAT
CAACCTCTGGATTACAAAATTTGTGAAAGATTGACTGGTATTCTTAACTATGTTGCTCCTTTTACGCTAT
GTGGATACGCTGCTTTAATGCCTTTGTATCATGCTATTGCTTCCCGTATGGCTTTCATTTTCTCCTCCTT
GTATAAATCCTGGTTGCTGTCTCTTTATGAGGAGTTGTGGCCCGTTGTCAGGCAACGTGGCGTGGTGTGC
ACTGTGTTTGCTGACGCAACCCCCACTGGTTGGGGCATTGCCACCACCTGTCAGCTCCTTTCCGGGACTT
TCGCTTTCCCCCTCCCTATTGCCACGGCGGAACTCATCGCCGCCTGCCTTGCCCGCTGCTGGACAGGGGC
TCGGCTGTTGGGCACTGACAATTCCGTGGTGTTGTCGGGGAAATCATCGTCCTTTCCTTGGCTGCTCGCC
TGTGTTGCCACCTGGATTCTGCGCGGGACGTCCTTCTGCTACGTCCCTTCGGCCCTCAATCCAGCGGACC
TTCCTTCCCGCGGCCTGCTGCCGGCTCTGCGGCCTCTTCCGCGTCTTCGCCTTCGCCCTCAGACGAGTCG
GATCTCCCTTTGGGCCGCCTCCCCGCGTCGACTTTAAGACCAATGACTTACAAGGCAGCTGTAGATCTTA
GCCACTTTTTAAAAGAAAAGGGGGGACTGGAAGGGCTAATTCACTCCCAACGAAGACAAGATCTGCTTTT
TGCTTGTACTGGGTCTCTCTGGTTAGACCAGATCTGAGCCTGGGAGCTCTCTGGCTAACTAGGGAACCCA
CTGCTTAAGCCTCAATAAAGCTTGCCTTGAGTGCTTCAAGTAGTGTGTGCCCGTCTGTTGTGTGACTCTG
GTAACTAGAGATCCCTCAGACCCTTTTAGTCAGTGTGGAAAATCTCTAGCAGTACGTATAGTAGTTCATG
TCATCTTATTATTCAGTATTTATAACTTGCAAAGAAATGAATATCAGAGAGTGAGAGGAACTTGTTTATT
GCAGCTTATAATGGTTACAAATAAAGCAATAGCATCACAAATTTCACAAATAAAGCATTTTTTTCACTGC
ATTCTAGTTGTGGTTTGTCCAAACTCATCAATGTATCTTATCATGTCTGGCTCTAGCTATCCCGCCCCTA
ACTCCGCCCATCCCGCCCCTAACTCCGCCCAGTTCCGCCCATTCTCCGCCCCATGGCTGACTAATTTTTT
TTATTTATGCAGAGGCCGAGGCCGCCTCGGCCTCTGAGCTATTCCAGAAGTAGTGAGGAGGCTTTTTTGG
AGGCCTAGGGACGTACCCAATTCGCCCTATAGTGAGTCGTATTACGCGCGCTCACTGGCCGTCGTTTTAC
AACGTCGTGACTGGGAAAACCCTGGCGTTACCCAACTTAATCGCCTTGCAGCACATCCCCCTTTCGCCAG
CTGGCGTAATAGCGAAGAGGCCCGCACCGATCGCCCTTCCCAACAGTTGCGCAGCCTGAATGGCGAATGG
G
[124 nt withheld, positions 4692-4815]
C
[91 nt withheld, positions 4817-4907]
A
[49 nt withheld, positions 4909-4957]
CCTTTGACGTTGGAGTCCACGTTCTTT
[37 nt withheld, positions 4985-5021]
ACCCTATCTCGGTCTATTCTTTTGATTTATAAGGGATTTTGCCGATTTCGGCCTATTGGTTAAAAAATGA
GCTGATTTAACAAAAATTTAACGCGAATTTTAACAAAATATTAACGCTTACAATTTAGGTGGCACTTTTC
GGGGAAATGTGCGCGGAACCCCTATTTGTTTATTTTTCTAAATACATTCAAATATGTATCCGCTCATGAG
ACAATAACCCTGATAAATGCTTCAATAATATTGAAAAAGGAAGAGTATGAGTATTCAACATTTCCGTGTC
GCCCTTATTCCCTTTTTTGCGGCATTTTGCCTTCCTGTTTTTGCTCACCCAGAAACGCTGGTGAAAGTAA
AAGATGCTGAAGATCAGTTGGGTGCACGAGTGGGTTACATCGAACTGGATCTCAACAGCGGTAAGATCCT
TGAGAGTTTTCGCCCCGAAGAACGTTTTCCAATGATGAGCACTTTTAAAGTTCTGCTATGTGGCGCGGTA
TTATCCCGTATTGACGCCGGGCAAGAGCAACTCGGTCGCCGCATACACTATTCTCAGAATGACTTGGTTG
AGTACTCACCAGTCACAGAAAAGCATCTTACGGATGGCATGACAGTAAGAGAATTATGCAGTGCTGCCAT
AACCATGAGTGATAACACTGCGGCCAACTTACTTCTGACAACGATCGGAGGACCGAAGGAGCTAACCGCT
TTTTTGCACAACATGGGGGATCATGTAACTCGCCTTGATCGTTGGGAACCGGAGCTGAATGAAGCCATAC
CAAACGACGAGCGTGACACCACGATGCCTGTAGCAATGGCAACAACGTTGCGCAAACTATTAACTGGCGA
ACTACTTACTCTAGCTTCCCGGCAACAATTAATAGACTGGATGGAGGCGGATAAAGTTGCAGGACCACTT
CTGCGCTCGGCCCTTCCGGCTGGCTGGTTTATTGCTGATAAATCTGGAGCCGGTGAGCGTGGGTCTCGCG
GTATCATTGCAGCACTGGGGCCAGATGGTAAGCCCTCCCGTATCGTAGTTATCTACACGACGGGGAGTCA
GGCAACTATGGATGAACGAAATAGACAGATCGCTGAGATAGGTGCCTCACTGATTAAGCATTGGTAACTG
TCAGACCAAGTTTACTCATATATACTTTAGATTGATTTAAAACTTCATTTTTAATTTAAAAGGATCTAGG
TGAAGATCCTTTTTGATAATCTCATGACCAAAATCCCTTAACGTGAGTTTTCGTTCCACTGAGCGTCAGA
CCCCGTAGAAAAGATCAAAGGATCTTCTTGAGATCCTTTTTTTCTGCGCGTAATCTGCTGCTTGCAAACA
AAAAAACCACCGCTACCAGCGGTGGTTTGTTTGCCGGATCAAGAGCTACCAACTCTTTTTCCGAAGGTAA
CTGGCTTCAGCAGAGCGCAGATACCAAATACTGTTCTTCTAGTGTAGCCGTAGTTAGGCCACCACTTCAA
GAACTCTGTAGCACCGCCTACATACCTCGCTCTGCTAATCCTGTTACCAGTGGCTGCTGCCAGTGGCGAT
AAGTCGTGTCTTACCGGGTTGGACTCAAGACGATAGTTACCGGATAAGGCGCAGCGGTCGGGCTGAACGG
GGGGTTCGTGCACACAGCCCAGCTTGGAGCGAACGACCTACACCGAACTGAGATACCTACAGCGTGAGCT
ATGAGAAAGCGCCACGCTTCCCGAAGGGAGAAAGGCGGACAGGTATCCGGTAAGCGGCAGGGTCGGAACA
GGAGAGCGCACGAGGGAGCTTCCAGGGGGAAACGCCTGGTATCTTTATAGTCCTGTCGGGTTTCGCCACC
TCTGACTTGAGCGTCGATTTTTGTGATGCTCGTCAGGGGGGCGGAGCCTATGGAAAAACGCCAGCAACGC
GGCCTTTTTACGGTTCCTGGCCTTTTGCTGGCCTTTTGCTCACATGTTCTTTCCTGCGTTATCCCCTGAT
TCTGTGGATAACCGTATTACCGCCTTTGAGTGAGCTGATACCGCTCGCCGCAGCCGAACGACCGAGCGCA
GCGAGTCAGTGAGCGAGGAAGCGGAAGAGCGCCCAATACGCAAACCGCCTCTCCCCGCGCGTTGGCCGAT
TCATTAATGCAGCTGGCACGACAGGTTTCCCGACTGGAAAGCGGGCAGTGAGCGCAACGCAATTAATGTG
AGTTAGCTCACTCATTAGGCACCCCAGGCTTTACACTTTATGCTTCCGGCTCGTATGTTGTGTGGAATTG
TGAGCGGATAACAATTTCACACAGGAAACAGCTATGACCATGATTACGCCAAGCGCGCAATTAACCCTCA
CTAAAGGGAACAAAAGCTGGAGCTGCAAGC
